>Addgene plasmid #27110 | pGEX6-Smad3 EPSM A213S | addgene partial sequence | sequence record 33391 | 27110 with pGEX-5
AATCGGATCTGGAAGTTCTGTTCCAGGGGCCCCTGGGATCCCCGGAATTCTCGTCCATCCTGCCTTTCAC
TCCCCCGATCGTGAAGCGCCTGCTGGGCTGGAAGAAGGGCGAGCAGAACGGGCAGGAGGAGAAATGGTGC
GAGAAGGCGGTCAAGAGCCTGGTCAAGAAACTCAAGAAGACGGGGCAGCTGGACGAGCTGGAGAAGGCCA
TCACCACGCAGAACGTCAACACCAAGTGCATCACCATCCCCAGGTCCCTGGATGGCCGGTTGCAGGTGTC
CCATCGGAAGGGGCTCCCTCATGTCATCTACTGCCGCCTGTGGCGATGGCCAGACCTGCACAGCCACCAC
GAGCTGCGGGCCATGGAGCTGTGTGAGTTCGCCTTCAATATGAAGAAGGACGAGGTCTGCGTGAATCCCT
ACCACTACCAGAGAGTAGAGACACCAGTTCTACCTCCTGTGTTGGTGCCACGCCACACAGAGATCCCGGC
CGAGTTCCCCCCACTGGACGACTACAGCCATTCCATCCCCGAAAACACTAACTTCCCCGCAGGCATCGAG
CCCCAGAGCAATATTCCAGAGGTCCCTCCCCCTGGCTACCTGAGTGAAGATGGAGAAACCAGTGACCACC
AGATGAACCACAGCATGGACGCAGGTGCTCCAAACCTAGCCCCGAATCCGATGTCCCCAGCACATAATAA
CTTGGACCTGCAGCCAGTTACCTACTGCGAGCCGGCCTTCTGGTGCTCCATCTCCTACTACGAGCTGAAC
CAGCGCGTCGGGGAGACATTCCACGCCTCGCAGCCATCCATGACTGTG
