[The description below was written by a language model from this plasmid's Addgene catalogue record.]
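Description:
pGEX6-Smad3 EPSM A213S is a bacterial expression plasmid built on the pGEX-6P backbone (about 4.9 kb without insert) for producing human Smad3 as a recombinant GST fusion protein in E. coli. It is maintained as a high-copy plasmid under ampicillin selection. The roughly 1.3 kb SMAD3 coding sequence was inserted between the EcoRI and NotI sites, both of which are retained, so that glutathione S-transferase is fused to the N terminus of Smad3. The record includes no feature table and does not name the promoter or origin. Vectors of the pGEX-6P series generally drive the GST fusion from an IPTG-inducible tac promoter and place a PreScission protease site between GST and the insert, so the tag can be removed after glutathione affinity purification.

The insert is a phosphorylation-site variant of Smad3. The parental "EPSM" construct carries four substitutions, T179V, S204A, S208A and S213A, which replace phosphorylatable threonine and serine residues with non-phosphorylatable ones. In this plasmid, position 213 has been mutated back to the wild-type serine, leaving S213 as the only intact site of the four while the other three remain mutated. Such an add-back design lets the contribution of a single site to be examined in isolation, for example in phosphorylation or binding assays with purified protein. The record does not state the specific application. The associated publication concerns targeting of activated Smad2/3 by the ubiquitin ligase Nedd4L to limit TGF-beta signalling.
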