Addgene plasmid #27110: pGEX6-Smad3 EPSM A213S
Depositing lab: Joan Massague. Depositing organization: Memorial Sloan-Kettering Cancer Center. Publication: Ubiquitin ligase Nedd4L targets activated Smad2/3 to limit TGF-beta signaling. Gao S, Alarcon C, Sapkota G, Rahman S, Chen PY, Goerner N, Macias MJ, Erdjument-Bromage H, Tempst P, Massague J. Mol Cell. 2009 Nov 13. 36(3):457-68. 10.1016/j.molcel.2009.09.043 PubMed 19917253.
Backbone
  Vector backbone: pGEX-6P
  Backbone manufacturer: Amersham
  Backbone size w/o insert (bp): 4900
  Vector type: Bacterial Expression
Growth in bacteria
  Bacterial resistance: Ampicillin, 100 μg/mL
  Growth temperature: 37°C
  Growth strain: DH5alpha
  Copy number: High Copy
Gene/Insert
  Gene/Insert name: Smad3
  Species: H. sapiens (human)
  Insert size (bp): 1300
  Mutation: T179V S204A S208A S213A; A213S
  Entrez Gene: SMAD3 (a.k.a. HSPC193, HsT17436, JV15-2, LDS1C, LDS3, MADH3, hMAD-3, hSMAD3, mad3)
  Tag / fusion protein: GST (N terminal on insert)
  Cloning method: Restriction Enzyme; 5′ cloning site EcoRI (not destroyed); 3′ cloning site NotI (not destroyed)
  Sequencing primers: 5′ pGEX-5; 3′ pGEX-3
Terms and licenses: Academic/Nonprofit Terms; Industry Terms: Not Available to Industry
Depositor comments: A213 was mutated back to the wild type residue in EPSM construct
How to cite: pGEX6-Smad3 EPSM A213S was a gift from Joan Massague (Addgene plasmid # 27110 ; http://n2t.net/addgene:27110 ; RRID:Addgene_27110)
